>Addgene plasmid #73306 | pTYB3-human PUM1-HD PUF531_Q867E-Q939E-C935S-Q1011E- C1007S-intein-CBD | depositor partial sequence | sequence record 134930 | T7
CCATGGGCCGCAGCCGCCTTTTGGAAGATTTTCGAAACAACCGGTACCCCAATTTACAACTGCGGGAGAT
TGCTGGACATATAATGGAATTTTCCCAAGACCAGCATGGGTCCAGATTCATTGAACTGAAACTGGAGCGT
GCCACACCAGCTGAGCGCCAGCTTGTCTTCAATGAAATCCTCCAGGCTGCCTACCAACTCATGGTGGATG
TGTTTGGTAATTACGTCATTCAGAAGTTCTTTGAATTTGGCAGTCTTGAACAGAAGCTGGCTTTGGCAGA
ACGGATTCGAGGCCACGTCCTGTCATTGGCACTACAGATGTATGGCAGCCGTGTTATCGAGAAAGCTCTT
GAGTTTATTCCTTCAGACCAGCAGAATGAGATGGTTCGGGAACTAGATGGCCATGTCTTGAAGTGTGTGA
AAGATCAGAATGGCAATCACGTGGTTCAGAAATGCATTGAATGTGTACAGCCCCAGTCTTTGCAATTTAT
CATCGATGCGTTTAAGGGACAGGTATTTGCCTTATCCACACATCCTTATGGCAGCCGTGTGATTGAAAGA
ATCCTGGAGCACTGTCTCCCTGACCAGACACTCCCTATTTTAGAGGAGCTTCACCAGCACACAGAGCAGC
TGGTACAGGATCAATATGGAAATTATGTAATCCAACATGTACTGGAGCACGGTCGTCCTGAGGATAAAAG
CAAAATTGTAGCAGAAATCCGAGGCAATGTACTTGTATTGAGTCAGCACAAATTTGCAAGCAATGTTGTG
GAGAAGTGTGTTACTCACGCCTCACGTACGGAGCGCGCTGTGCTCATCGATGAGGTGTGCACCATGAACG
ACGGTCCCCACAGTGCCTTATACACCATGATGAAGGACCAGTATGCCAACTACGTGGTCCAGAAGATGAT
TGACGTGGCGGAGCCAGGCCAGCGGAAGATCGTCATGCATAAGATCCGGCCCCACATCGCAACTCTTCGT
AAGTACACCTATGGCAAGCACATTCTGGCCAAGCTGGAGAAGTACTACATGAAGAACGGTGTTGACTTAG
GGTGC
