>Addgene plasmid #73306 | pTYB3-human PUM1-HD PUF531_Q867E-Q939E-C935S-Q1011E- C1007S-intein-CBD | addgene partial sequence | sequence record 138148 | T7 5'-TAATACGACTCACTATAGGG-3'
TTTTGTTTACTTTAAGAAGGAGATATAACCATGGGCCGCAGCCGCCTTTTGGAAGATTTTCGAAACAACC
GGTACCCCAATTTACAACTGCGGGAGATTGCTGGACATATAATGGAATTTTCCCAAGACCAGCATGGGTC
CAGATTCATTGAACTGAAACTGGAGCGTGCCACACCAGCTGAGCGCCAGCTTGTCTTCAATGAAATCCTC
CAGGCTGCCTACCAACTCATGGTGGATGTGTTTGGTAATTACGTCATTCAGAAGTTCTTTGAATTTGGCA
GTCTTGAACAGAAGCTGGCTTTGGCAGAACGGATTCGAGGCCACGTCCTGTCATTGGCACTACAGATGTA
TGGCAGCCGTGTTATCGAGAAAGCTCTTGAGTTTATTCCTTCAGACCAGCAGAATGAGATGGTTCGGGAA
CTAGATGGCCATGTCTTGAAGTGTGTGAAAGATCAGAATGGCAATCACGTGGTTCAGAAATGCATTGAAT
GTGTACAGCCCCAGTCTTTGCAATTTATCATCGATGCGTTTAAGGGACAGGTATTTGCCTTATCCACACA
TCCTTATGGCAGCCGTGTGATTGAAAGAATCCTGGAGCACTGTCTCCCTGACCAGACACTCCCTATTTTA
GAGGAGCTTCACCAGCACACAGAGCAGCTGGTACAGGATCAATATGGAAATTATGTAATCCAACATGTAC
TGGAGCACGGTCGTCCTGAGGATAAAAGCAAAATTGTAGCAGAAATCCGAGGCAATGTACTTGTATTGAG
TCAGCACAAATTTGCAAGCAATGTTGTGGAGAAGTGTGTTACTCACGCCTCACGTACGGAGCGCGCTGTG
CTCAT
