>Addgene plasmid #73306 | pTYB3-human PUM1-HD PUF531_Q867E-Q939E-C935S-Q1011E- C1007S-intein-CBD | addgene partial sequence | sequence record 138149 | sceVMA-Intein-R 5'-GGGCTCTGTGCTGACTTTTC-3'
GCATTTAATTACCTCACGAGGTCTGCCATCTTTACCCATGACCTTATTACCAACCTCAATGTTTTCAATA
CATTCAATAGACCCATCCGCCATTAAAACATTGGTACCCTTGGCAAAGCACCCTAAGTCAACACCGTTCT
TCATGTAGTACTTCTCCAGCTTGGCCAGAATGTGCTTGCCATAGGTGTACTTACGAAGAGTTGCGATGTG
GGGCCGGATCTTATGCATGACGATCTTCCGCTGGCCTGGCTCCGCCACGTCAATCATCTTCTGGACCACG
TAGTTGGCATACTGGTCCTTCATCATGGTGTATAAGGCACTGTGGGGACCGTCGTTCATGGTGCACACCT
CATCGATGAGCACAGCGCGCTCCGTACGTGAGGCGTGAGTAACACACTTCTCCACAACATTGCTTGCAAA
TTTGTGCTGACTCAATACAAGTACATTGCCTCGGATTTCTGCTACAATTTTGCTTTTATCCTCAGGACGA
CCGTGCTCCAGTACATGTTGGATTACATAATTTCCATATTGATCCTGTACCAGCTGCTCTGTGTGCTGGT
GAAGCTCCTCTAAAATAGGGAGTGTCTGGTCAGGGAGACAGTGCTCCAGGATTCTTTCAATCACACGGCT
GCCATAAGGATGTGTGGATAAGGCAAATACCTGTCCCTTAAACGCATCGATGATAAATTGCAAAGACTGG
GGCTGTACACATTCAATGCATTTCTGAACCACGTGATTGCCATTCTGATCTTTCACACACTTCAAGACAT
GGCCATCTAGTTCCCGAACCATCTCATTCTGCTGGTCTGAAGGAATAAACTCAAGAGCTTTCTCGATAAC
ACGGCTGCCATACATCTGTAGTGCCAATG
