[The description below was written by a language model from this plasmid's Addgene catalogue record.]
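Description:
pTYB3-human PUM1-HD PUF531_Q867E-Q939E-C935S-Q1011E-C1007S-intein-CBD is a bacterial expression plasmid built on the pTYB3 backbone (about 7.5 kb without insert), a vector from a commercial intein-mediated purification system. It is maintained in E. coli as a low-copy plasmid under ampicillin selection. The record does not list the promoter or origin explicitly, although the use of a T7 primer for 5′ sequencing is consistent with the T7-driven expression typical of this vector family. No feature table is provided, so these backbone elements cannot be confirmed from the record.

The insert is a roughly 1.05 kb fragment encoding the Pumilio homology domain (PUM-HD) of human PUM1, an RNA-binding domain made of repeated PUF modules that each contact one RNA base. This version, designated PUF531, carries five substitutions (Q867E, Q939E, C935S, Q1011E and C1007S). The associated work concerns engineering splicing factors with designed specificities, so these changes presumably alter the domain's RNA recognition, but the record does not state the resulting target sequence. The fragment was cloned between NcoI and SapI, with the SapI site destroyed, placing the domain directly in frame with the C-terminal intein and, as the name indicates, a chitin-binding domain (CBD). In this arrangement the fusion protein can be captured on chitin resin through the CBD, and induced self-cleavage of the intein then releases the PUM1 domain without a residual affinity tag. The stated purpose is expression of mutant human PUM1-HD, which suits production of recombinant protein for purification and downstream in vitro study.
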