Addgene plasmid #73306: pTYB3-human PUM1-HD PUF531_Q867E-Q939E-C935S-Q1011E- C1007S-intein-CBD
Purpose: Expresses mutant human PUM1-HD
Depositing lab: Traci Hall. Depositing organization: National Institute of Environmental Health Sciences (NIEHS). Publication: Engineering splicing factors with designed specificities. Wang Y, Cheong CG, Hall TM, Wang Z. Nat Methods. 2009 Nov;6(11):825-30. doi: 10.1038/nmeth.1379. Epub 2009 Oct 4. PubMed 19801992.
Backbone
  Vector backbone: pTYB3
  Backbone manufacturer: New England Biolabs
  Backbone size w/o insert (bp): 7477
  Vector type: Bacterial Expression
Growth in bacteria
  Bacterial resistance: Ampicillin, 100 μg/mL
  Growth temperature: 37°C
  Growth strain: DH5alpha
  Copy number: Low Copy
Gene/Insert
  Gene/Insert name: human PUM1 Pumilio homology domain (alt name: PUM1)
  Species: H. sapiens (human)
  Insert size (bp): 1053
  Mutation: Q867E-Q939E-C935S-Q1011E-C1007S
  Entrez Gene: PUM1 (a.k.a. HSPUM, NEDMSF, PUMH, PUMH1, PUML1, SCA47)
  Tag / fusion protein: intein (C terminal on backbone)
  Cloning method: Restriction Enzyme; 5′ cloning site NcoI (not destroyed); 3′ cloning site SapI (destroyed during cloning)
  Sequencing primers: 5′ T7; 3′ IntR
Terms and licenses: Academic/Nonprofit Terms; Industry Terms: Not Available to Industry
How to cite: pTYB3-human PUM1-HD PUF531_Q867E-Q939E-C935S-Q1011E- C1007S-intein-CBD was a gift from Traci Hall (Addgene plasmid # 73306 ; http://n2t.net/addgene:73306 ; RRID:Addgene_73306)
